Addgene plasmid #67290: 1000.pCCLsin.cPPT.hPGK.Ascl1.MIRT124_x4 Xma_lost.WPRE
Purpose: Induce human iN conversion from fibroblast
Depositing lab: Malin Parmar. Depositing organization: Lund University. Publication: Direct neural conversion from human fibroblasts using self-regulating and nonintegrating viral vectors. Lau S, Rylander Ottosson D, Jakobsson J, Parmar M. Cell Rep. 2014 Dec 11;9(5):1673-80. doi: 10.1016/j.celrep.2014.11.017. Epub 2014 Dec 4. PubMed 25482564.
Backbone
  Vector backbone: pCCL-cppt-PGK-MIRT124_x4 Xma_lost.WPRE
  Backbone size w/o insert (bp): 7139
  Modifications to backbone: 4x miR-124.T sequences (taaggcacgcggtgaatgcc) cloned downstream of WPRE
  Vector type: Mammalian Expression, Lentiviral
Growth in bacteria
  Bacterial resistance: Ampicillin, 100 μg/mL
  Growth temperature: 37°C
  Growth strain: Stbl3
  Copy number: Unknown
Gene/Insert
  Gene/Insert name: Asc1 (alt name: Mash1)
  Species: M. musculus (mouse)
  Insert size (bp): 696
  GenBank ID: NC_000076.6
  Entrez Gene: Ascl1 (a.k.a. ASH1, Mash1, bHLHa46)
  Promoter: PGK
  Cloning method: Restriction Enzyme; 5′ cloning site NheI (not destroyed); 3′ cloning site SalI (not destroyed)
  Sequencing primers: 5′ ggagcgcacgtcgg; 3′ cagcaaccaggatttatacaagg
Terms and licenses: Academic/Nonprofit Terms; Industry Terms: Not Available to Industry
How to cite: 1000.pCCLsin.cPPT.hPGK.Ascl1.MIRT124_x4 Xma_lost.WPRE was a gift from Malin Parmar (Addgene plasmid # 67290 ; http://n2t.net/addgene:67290 ; RRID:Addgene_67290)
