[The description below was written by a language model from this plasmid's Addgene catalogue record and pLannotate feature annotations shown in this document.]
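Description:
1000.pCCLsin.cPPT.hPGK.Ascl1.MIRT124_x4 Xma_lost.WPRE is a self-inactivating HIV-1-based lentiviral transfer plasmid of about 7.9 kb that delivers mouse Ascl1 (Mash1) for direct conversion of human fibroblasts into induced neurons. It is propagated in E. coli through a high-copy ColE1/pUC-type origin with ampicillin selection from the bla gene. The backbone also carries an f1 origin and an SV40 origin, along with pBluescript-derived remnants such as lac regulatory elements, a lacZα fragment and T3/T7 promoters.

The viral genome is transcribed in packaging cells from a CMV enhancer/promoter fused to a truncated 5' LTR, an arrangement that typically makes genomic RNA production Tat-independent. It is followed by the Ψ packaging signal with a gag fragment, the RRE for Rev-dependent nuclear export, and the cPPT/CTS, which aids nuclear import of the reverse-transcribed genome. The 3' LTR has a U3 deletion, so the integrated provirus lacks LTR promoter activity, and an SV40 polyadenylation signal lies downstream.

The internal cassette uses the human PGK promoter to drive the Ascl1 coding sequence, a proneural bHLH transcription factor, followed by a WPRE to boost transcript stability and expression. According to the catalogue entry, four copies of a miR-124 target sequence were cloned downstream of the WPRE. These are not annotated in the feature table, though an unannotated gap exists between the WPRE and the 3' LTR region. Because miR-124 is neuron-enriched, such sites should mark the transgene mRNA for repression once cells acquire a neuronal identity, consistent with the self-regulating vector design named in the associated publication. No mammalian selection marker or reporter is annotated.
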