Features (pLannotate 1.2.2; 28 found; start..end, strand, type, name):
     27..131     +  promoter       AmpR promoter: bla
    132..992     +  CDS            AmpR: β-lactamase; bla; confers resistance to ampicillin, carbenicillin, and related antibiotics
   1163..1751    +  rep_origin     ori: high-copy-number ColE1/pMB1/pBR322/pUC origin of replication
   1934..2026    +  CDS            lacI (fragment): lac repressor; lacI; The lac repressor binds to the lac operator to inhibit transcription in E. coli. This inhibition can be relieved by adding lactose or isopropyl-β-D-thiogalactopyranoside (IPTG).
   2039..2060    +  protein_bind   CAP binding site: CAP binding activates transcription in the presence of cAMP. E. coli catabolite activator protein
   2075..2105    +  promoter       lac promoter: promoter for the E. coli lac operon
   2113..2129    +  protein_bind   lac operator: The lac repressor binds to the lac operator to inhibit transcription in E. coli. This inhibition can be relieved by adding lactose or isopropyl-β-D-thiogalactopyranoside (IPTG). lac repressor encoded by lacI
   2174..2192    +  promoter       T3 promoter: promoter for bacteriophage T3 RNA polymerase
   2293..2672    +  enhancer       CMV enhancer: human cytomegalovirus immediate early enhancer
   2673..2876    +  promoter       CMV promoter: human cytomegalovirus (CMV) immediate early promoter
   2891..3071    +  LTR            5' LTR (truncated): truncated 5' long terminal repeat (LTR) from HIV-1
   3115..3240    +  misc_feature   HIV-1 Ψ: packaging signal of human immunodeficiency virus type 1
   3224..3587    +  CDS            HIV-1 gag (fragment): gag protein from human immunodeficiency virus 1; gag
   3682..4018    +  ncRNA          RRE: Accession: RF00036 - HIV Rev response element
   4343..4443    +  CDS            Rev (fragment): human immunodeficiency virus 1 (HIV-1) Rev protein; rev; enhances nuclear export of unspliced and incompletely spliced viral mRNAs
   4462..4579    +  misc_feature   cPPT/CTS: central polypurine tract and central termination sequence of HIV-1
   4599..4622    -  misc_feature   MCS (fragment): pBluescript multiple cloning site
   4626..5136    +  promoter       hPGK promoter: human phosphoglycerate kinase 1 promoter
   5161..5853    +  CDS            Ascl1 (sequence withheld): ASCL1_MOUSE - Also known as Ash1 From Mus musculus (Mouse).
   5857..5881    +  misc_feature   MCS (fragment): pBluescript multiple cloning site
   5889..6409    +  misc_feature   WPRE (fragment): woodchuck hepatitis virus posttranscriptional regulatory element
   6536..6604    +  CDS            nef (fragment): NEF_HV1Z2 - Experimental evidence at protein level: Swiss-Prot protein existence level 1. Extracellular Nef protein targets CD4(+) T-lymphocytes for apoptosis by interacting with CXCR4 surface receptors. From Human immunodeficiency virus type 1 group M subtype D (isolate Z2/CDC-Z34) (HIV-1).
   6606..6839    +  LTR            3' LTR (ΔU3): self-inactivating 3' long terminal repeat (LTR) from HIV-1
   6911..7032    +  polyA_signal   SV40 poly(A) signal: SV40 polyadenylation signal
   7051..7186    +  rep_origin     SV40 ori: SV40 origin of replication
   7219..7237    -  promoter       T7 promoter: promoter for bacteriophage T7 RNA polymerase
   7245..7400    +  CDS            lacZα (fragment): LacZα fragment of β-galactosidase; lacZ fragment
   7408..7863    +  rep_origin     f1 ori (sequence partly withheld): f1 bacteriophage origin of replication; arrow indicates direction of (+) strand synthesis
>Addgene plasmid #67290 | 1000.pCCLsin.cPPT.hPGK.Ascl1.MIRT124_x4 Xma_lost.WPRE | depositor full sequence | sequence record 115981 | 1000.pCCLsin.cPPT.hPGK.Ascl1.MIRT124_x4 Xma_lost.WPRE sequence 7865 bps
CAGGTGGCACTTTTCGGGGAAATGTGCGCGGAACCCCTATTTGTTTATTTTTCTAAATACATTCAAATAT
GTATCCGCTCATGAGACAATAACCCTGATAAATGCTTCAATAATATTGAAAAAGGAAGAGTATGAGTATT
CAACATTTCCGTGTCGCCCTTATTCCCTTTTTTGCGGCATTTTGCCTTCCTGTTTTTGCTCACCCAGAAA
CGCTGGTGAAAGTAAAAGATGCTGAAGATCAGTTGGGTGCACGAGTGGGTTACATCGAACTGGATCTCAA
CAGCGGTAAGATCCTTGAGAGTTTTCGCCCCGAAGAACGTTTTCCAATGATGAGCACTTTTAAAGTTCTG
CTATGTGGCGCGGTATTATCCCGTATTGACGCCGGGCAAGAGCAACTCGGTCGCCGCATACACTATTCTC
AGAATGACTTGGTTGAGTACTCACCAGTCACAGAAAAGCATCTTACGGATGGCATGACAGTAAGAGAATT
ATGCAGTGCTGCCATAACCATGAGTGATAACACTGCGGCCAACTTACTTCTGACAACGATCGGAGGACCG
AAGGAGCTAACCGCTTTTTTGCACAACATGGGGGATCATGTAACTCGCCTTGATCGTTGGGAACCGGAGC
TGAATGAAGCCATACCAAACGACGAGCGTGACACCACGATGCCTGTAGCAATGGCAACAACGTTGCGCAA
ACTATTAACTGGCGAACTACTTACTCTAGCTTCCCGGCAACAATTAATAGACTGGATGGAGGCGGATAAA
GTTGCAGGACCACTTCTGCGCTCGGCCCTTCCGGCTGGCTGGTTTATTGCTGATAAATCTGGAGCCGGTG
AGCGTGGGTCTCGCGGTATCATTGCAGCACTGGGGCCAGATGGTAAGCCCTCCCGTATCGTAGTTATCTA
CACGACGGGGAGTCAGGCAACTATGGATGAACGAAATAGACAGATCGCTGAGATAGGTGCCTCACTGATT
AAGCATTGGTAACTGTCAGACCAAGTTTACTCATATATACTTTAGATTGATTTAAAACTTCATTTTTAAT
TTAAAAGGATCTAGGTGAAGATCCTTTTTGATAATCTCATGACCAAAATCCCTTAACGTGAGTTTTCGTT
CCACTGAGCGTCAGACCCCGTAGAAAAGATCAAAGGATCTTCTTGAGATCCTTTTTTTCTGCGCGTAATC
TGCTGCTTGCAAACAAAAAAACCACCGCTACCAGCGGTGGTTTGTTTGCCGGATCAAGAGCTACCAACTC
TTTTTCCGAAGGTAACTGGCTTCAGCAGAGCGCAGATACCAAATACTGTCCTTCTAGTGTAGCCGTAGTT
AGGCCACCACTTCAAGAACTCTGTAGCACCGCCTACATACCTCGCTCTGCTAATCCTGTTACCAGTGGCT
GCTGCCAGTGGCGATAAGTCGTGTCTTACCGGGTTGGACTCAAGACGATAGTTACCGGATAAGGCGCAGC
GGTCGGGCTGAACGGGGGGTTCGTGCACACAGCCCAGCTTGGAGCGAACGACCTACACCGAACTGAGATA
CCTACAGCGTGAGCTATGAGAAAGCGCCACGCTTCCCGAAGGGAGAAAGGCGGACAGGTATCCGGTAAGC
GGCAGGGTCGGAACAGGAGAGCGCACGAGGGAGCTTCCAGGGGGAAACGCCTGGTATCTTTATAGTCCTG
TCGGGTTTCGCCACCTCTGACTTGAGCGTCGATTTTTGTGATGCTCGTCAGGGGGGCGGAGCCTATGGAA
AAACGCCAGCAACGCGGCCTTTTTACGGTTCCTGGCCTTTTGCTGGCCTTTTGCTCACATGTTCTTTCCT
GCGTTATCCCCTGATTCTGTGGATAACCGTATTACCGCCTTTGAGTGAGCTGATACCGCTCGCCGCAGCC
GAACGACCGAGCGCAGCGAGTCAGTGAGCGAGGAAGCGGAAGAGCGCCCAATACGCAAACCGCCTCTCCC
CGCGCGTTGGCCGATTCATTAATGCAGCTGGCACGACAGGTTTCCCGACTGGAAAGCGGGCAGTGAGCGC
AACGCAATTAATGTGAGTTAGCTCACTCATTAGGCACCCCAGGCTTTACACTTTATGCTTCCGGCTCGTA
TGTTGTGTGGAATTGTGAGCGGATAACAATTTCACACAGGAAACAGCTATGACCATGATTACGCCAAGCG
CGCAATTAACCCTCACTAAAGGGAACAAAAGCTGGAGCTGCAAGCTTGGCCATTGCATACGTTGTATCCA
TATCATAATATGTACATTTATATTGGCTCATGTCCAACATTACCGCCATGTTGACATTGATTATTGACTA
GTTATTAATAGTAATCAATTACGGGGTCATTAGTTCATAGCCCATATATGGAGTTCCGCGTTACATAACT
TACGGTAAATGGCCCGCCTGGCTGACCGCCCAACGACCCCCGCCCATTGACGTCAATAATGACGTATGTT
CCCATAGTAACGCCAATAGGGACTTTCCATTGACGTCAATGGGTGGAGTATTTACGGTAAACTGCCCACT
TGGCAGTACATCAAGTGTATCATATGCCAAGTACGCCCCCTATTGACGTCAATGACGGTAAATGGCCCGC
CTGGCATTATGCCCAGTACATGACCTTATGGGACTTTCCTACTTGGCAGTACATCTACGTATTAGTCATC
GCTATTACCATGGTGATGCGGTTTTGGCAGTACATCAATGGGCGTGGATAGCGGTTTGACTCACGGGGAT
TTCCAAGTCTCCACCCCATTGACGTCAATGGGAGTTTGTTTTGGCACCAAAATCAACGGGACTTTCCAAA
ATGTCGTAACAACTCCGCCCCATTGACGCAAATGGGCGGTAGGCGTGTACGGTGGGAGGTCTATATAAGC
AGAGCTCGTTTAGTGAACCGGGGTCTCTCTGGTTAGACCAGATCTGAGCCTGGGAGCTCTCTGGCTAACT
AGGGAACCCACTGCTTAAGCCTCAATAAAGCTTGCCTTGAGTGCTTCAAGTAGTGTGTGCCCGTCTGTTG
TGTGACTCTGGTAACTAGAGATCCCTCAGACCCTTTTAGTCAGTGTGGAAAATCTCTAGCAGTGGCGCCC
GAACAGGGACCTGAAAGCGAAAGGGAAACCAGAGCTCTCTCGACGCAGGACTCGGCTTGCTGAAGCGCGC
ACGGCAAGAGGCGAGGGGCGGCGACTGGTGAGTACGCCAAAAATTTTGACTAGCGGAGGCTAGAAGGAGA
GAGATGGGTGCGAGAGCGTCAGTATTAAGCGGGGGAGAATTAGATCGCGATGGGAAAAAATTCGGTTAAG
GCCAGGGGGAAAGAAAAAATATAAATTAAAACATATAGTATGGGCAAGCAGGGAGCTAGAACGATTCGCA
GTTAATCCTGGCCTGTTAGAAACATCAGAAGGCTGTAGACAAATACTGGGACAGCTACAACCATCCCTTC
AGACAGGATCAGAAGAACTTAGATCATTATATAATACAGTAGCAACCCTCTATTGTGTGCATCAAAGGAT
AGAGATAAAAGACACCAAGGAAGCTTTAGACAAGATAGAGGAAGAGCAAAACAAAAGTAAGACCACCGCA
CAGCAAGCGGCCGCTGATCTTCAGACCTGGAGGAGGAGATATGAGGGACAATTGGAGAAGTGAATTATAT
AAATATAAAGTAGTAAAAATTGAACCATTAGGAGTAGCACCCACCAAGGCAAAGAGAAGAGTGGTGCAGA
GAGAAAAAAGAGCAGTGGGAATAGGAGCTTTGTTCCTTGGGTTCTTGGGAGCAGCAGGAAGCACTATGGG
CGCAGCCTCAATGACGCTGACGGTACAGGCCAGACAATTATTGTCTGGTATAGTGCAGCAGCAGAACAAT
TTGCTGAGGGCTATTGAGGCGCAACAGCATCTGTTGCAACTCACAGTCTGGGGCATCAAGCAGCTCCAGG
CAAGAATCCTGGCTGTGGAAAGATACCTAAAGGATCAACAGCTCCTGGGGATTTGGGGTTGCTCTGGAAA
ACTCATTTGCACCACTGCTGTGCCTTGGAATGCTAGTTGGAGTAATAAATCTCTGGAACAGATTTGGAAT
CACACGACCTGGATGGAGTGGGACAGAGAAATTAACAATTACACAAGCTTAATACACTCCTTAATTGAAG
AATCGCAAAACCAGCAAGAAAAGAATGAACAAGAATTATTGGAATTAGATAAATGGGCAAGTTTGTGGAA
TTGGTTTAACATAACAAATTGGCTGTGGTATATAAAATTATTCATAATGATAGTAGGAGGCTTGGTAGGT
TTAAGAATAGTTTTTGCTGTACTTTCTATAGTGAATAGAGTTAGGCAGGGATATTCACCATTATCGTTTC
AGACCCACCTCCCAACCCCGAGGGGACCCGACAGGCCCGAAGGAATAGAAGAAGAAGGTGGAGAGAGAGA
CAGAGACAGATCCATTCGATTAGTGAACGGATCTCGACGGTATCGGTTAACTTTTAAAAGAAAAGGGGGG
ATTGGGGGGTACAGTGCAGGGGAAAGAATAGTAGACATAATAGCAACAGACATACAAACTAAAGAATTAC
AAAAACAAATTACAAAAATTCAAAATTTTATCGATCACGAGACTAGCCTCGAGAAGCTTGATATCGAATT
CCCACGGGGTTGGGGTTGCGCCTTTTCCAAGGCAGCCCTGGGTTTGCGCAGGGACGCGGCTGCTCTGGGC
GTGGTTCCGGGAAACGCAGCGGCGCCGACCCTGGGTCTCGCACATTCTTCACGTCCGTTCGCAGCGTCAC
CCGGATCTTCGCCGCTACCCTTGTGGGCCCCCCGGCGACGCTTCCTGCTCCGCCCCTAAGTCGGGAAGGT
TCCTTGCGGTTCGCGGCGTGCCGGACGTGACAAACGGAAGCCGCACGTCTCACTAGTACCCTCGCAGACG
GACAGCGCCAGGGAGCAATGGCAGCGCGCCGACCGCGATGGGCTGTGGCCAATAGCGGCTGCTCAGCGGG
GCGCGCCGAGAGCAGCGGCCGGGAAGGGGCGGTGCGGGAGGCGGGGTGTGGGGCGGTAGTGTGGGCCCTG
TTCCTGCCCGCGCGGTGTTCCGCATTCTGCAAGCCTCCGGAGCGCACGTCGGCAGTCGGCTCCCTCGTTG
ACCGAATCACCGACCTCTCTCCCCAGGGGGATCCACCGGTGCTAGCCACC
[693 nt withheld, positions 5161-5853]
TGAGAATTCGATATCAAGCTTATCGATAAGTCGACAATCAACCTCTGGATTACAAAATTTGTGAAAGATT
GACTGGTATTCTTAACTATGTTGCTCCTTTTACGCTATGTGGATACGCTGCTTTAATGCCTTTGTATCAT
GCTATTGCTTCCCGTATGGCTTTCATTTTCTCCTCCTTGTATAAATCCTGGTTGCTGTCTCTTTATGAGG
AGTTGTGGCCCGTTGTCAGGCAACGTGGCGTGGTGTGCACTGTGTTTGCTGACGCAACCCCCACTGGTTG
GGGCATTGCCACCACCTGTCAGCTCCTTTCCGGGACTTTCGCTTTCCCCCTCCCTATTGCCACGGCGGAA
CTCATCGCCGCCTGCCTTGCCCGCTGCTGGACAGGGGCTCGGCTGTTGGGCACTGACAATTCCGTGGTGT
TGTCGGGGAAGCTGACGTCCTTTCCATGGCTGCTCGCCTGTGTTGCCACCTGGATTCTGCGCGGGACGTC
CTTCTGCTACGTCCCTTCGGCCCTCAATCCAGCGGACCTTCCTTCCCGCGGCCTGCTGCCGGCTCTAGAT
AATGGCATTCACCGCGTGCCTTAATTCGAATGGCATTCACCGCGTGCCTTAAACGCGTTGGCATTCACCG
CGTGCCTTAAATGCATTGGCATTCACCGCGTGCCTTAACCGGGTCGAGCTCGGTACCTTTAAGACCAATG
ACTTACAAGGCAGCTGTAGATCTTAGCCACTTTTTAAAAGAAAAGGGGGGACTGGAAGGGCTAATTCACT
CCCAACGAAGACAAGATCTGCTTTTTGCTTGTACTGGGTCTCTCTGGTTAGACCAGATCTGAGCCTGGGA
GCTCTCTGGCTAACTAGGGAACCCACTGCTTAAGCCTCAATAAAGCTTGCCTTGAGTGCTTCAAGTAGTG
TGTGCCCGTCTGTTGTGTGACTCTGGTAACTAGAGATCCCTCAGACCCTTTTAGTCAGTGTGGAAAATCT
CTAGCAGTAGTAGTTCATGTCATCTTATTATTCAGTATTTATAACTTGCAAAGAAATGAATATCAGAGAG
TGAGAGGAACTTGTTTATTGCAGCTTATAATGGTTACAAATAAAGCAATAGCATCACAAATTTCACAAAT
AAAGCATTTTTTTCACTGCATTCTAGTTGTGGTTTGTCCAAACTCATCAATGTATCTTATCATGTCTGGC
TCTAGCTATCCCGCCCCTAACTCCGCCCAGTTCCGCCCATTCTCCGCCCCATGGCTGACTAATTTTTTTT
ATTTATGCAGAGGCCGAGGCCGCCTCGGCCTCTGAGCTATTCCAGAAGTAGTGAGGAGGCTTTTTTGGAG
GCCTAGGCTTTTGCGTCGAGACGTACCCAATTCGCCCTATAGTGAGTCGTATTACGCGCGCTCACTGGCC
GTCGTTTTACAACGTCGTGACTGGGAAAACCCTGGCGTTACCCAACTTAATCGCCTTGCAGCACATCCCC
CTTTCGCCAGCTGGCGTAATAGCGAAGAGGCCCGCACCGATCGCCCTTCCCAACAGTTGCGCAGCCTGAA
TGGCGAATGGCGCG
[124 nt withheld, positions 7408-7531]
C
[91 nt withheld, positions 7533-7623]
A
[49 nt withheld, positions 7625-7673]
CCTTTGACGTTGGAGTCCACGTTCTTT
[37 nt withheld, positions 7701-7737]
ACCCTATCTCGGTCTATTCTTTTGATTTATAAGGGATTTTGCCGATTTCGGCCTATTGGTTAAAAAATGA
GCTGATTTAACAAAAATTTAACGCGAATTTTAACAAAATATTAACGTTTACAATTTCC
