>Addgene plasmid #67290 | 1000.pCCLsin.cPPT.hPGK.Ascl1.MIRT124_x4 Xma_lost.WPRE | addgene partial sequence | sequence record 119431 | biPGK-F  5'-CTGACAATTCCGTGGTGTTGTCGG-3'
ACCTGGATTCTGCGCGGGACGTCCTTCTGCTACGTCCCTTCGGCCCTCAATCCAGCGGACCTTCCTTCCC
GCGGCCTGCTGCCGGCTCTAGATAATGGCATTCACCGCGTGCCTTAATTCGAATGGCATTCACCGCGTGC
CTTAAACGCGTTGGCATTCACCGCGTGCCTTAAATGCATTGGCATTCACCGCGTGCCTTAACCCGGTCGA
GCTCGGTACCTTTAAGACCAATGACTTACAAGGCAGCTGTAGATCTTAGCCACTTTTTAAAAGAAAAGGG
GGGACTGGAAGGGCTAATTCACTCCCAACGAAGACAAGATCTGCTTTTTGCTTGTACTGGGTCTCTCTGG
TTAGACCAGATCTGAGCCTGGGAGCTCTCTGGCTAACTAGGGAACCCACTGCTTAAGCCTCAATAAAGCT
TGCCTTGAGTGCTTCAAGTAGTGTGTGCCCGTCTGTTGTGTGACTCTGGTAACTAGAGATCCCTCAGACC
CTTTTAGTCAGTGTGGAAAATCTCTAGCAGTAGTAGTTCATGTCATCTTATTATTCAGTATTTATAACTT
GCAAAGAAATGAATATCAGAGAGTGAGAGGAACTTGTTTATTGCAGCTTATAATGGTTACAAATAAAGCA
ATAGCATCACAAATTTCACAAATAAAGCATTTTTTTCACTGCATTCTAGTTGTGGTTTGTCCAAACTCAT
CAATGTATCTTATCATGTCTGGCTCTAGCTATCCCG
