>Addgene plasmid #67290 | 1000.pCCLsin.cPPT.hPGK.Ascl1.MIRT124_x4 Xma_lost.WPRE | addgene partial sequence | sequence record 119444 | WPRE-R 5'-CATAGCGTAAAAGGAGCAACA-3'
TCGACTTATCGATAAGCTTGATATCGAATTCTCA
[297 nt withheld, positions 35-331]
G
[258 nt withheld, positions 333-590]
A
[136 nt withheld, positions 592-727]
GGTGGCTAGCACCGGTGGATCCCCCTGGGGAGAGAGGTCGGTGA
